>Addgene plasmid #66191 | pYLCRISPR/Cas9P35S-N | addgene full sequence | sequence record 404047 | Addgene NGS Result
TTATTGTGAAGATAGTGGAAAAGGAAGGTGGCTCCTACAAATGCCATCATTGCGATAAAGGAAAGGCCAT
CGTTGAAGATGCCTCTGCCGACAGTGGTCCCAAAGATGGACCCCCACCCACGAGGAGCATCGTGGAAAAA
GAAGACGTTCCAACCACGTCTTCAAAGCAAGTGGATTGATGTGATAACATGGTGGAGCACGACACACTTG
TCTACTCCAAAAATATCAAAGATACAGTCTCAGAAGACCAAAGGGCAATTGAGACTTTTCAACAAAGGGT
AATATCCGGAAACCTCCTCGGATTCCATTGCCCAGCTATCTGTCACTTTATTGTGAAGATAGTGGAAAAG
GAAGGTGGCTCCTACAAATGCCATCATTGCGATAAAGGAAAGGCCATCGTTGAAGATGCCTCTGCCGACA
GTGGTCCCAAAGATGGACCCCCACCCACGAGGAGCATCGTGGAAAAAGAAGACGTTCCAACCACGTCTTC
AAAGCAAGTGGATTGATGTGATATCTCCACTGACGTAAGGGATGACGCACAATCCCACTATCCTTCGCAA
GACCCTTCCTCTATATAAGGAAGTTCATTTCATTTGGAGAGGACGTCGAGAGTTCTCAACACAACATATA
CAAAACAAACGAATCTCAAGCAATCAAGCATTCTACTTCTATTGCAGCAATTTAAATCATTTCTTTTAAA
GCAAAAGCAATTTTCTGAAAATTTTCACCATTTACGAACGATAGCCATGGCTCCTAAGAAGAAGCGGAAG
GTTGGTATTCACGGGGTGCCTGCGGCTGACAAGAAGTACTCCATCGGCCTCGACATCGGCACCAACAGCG
TCGGCTGGGCGGTGATCACCGACGAGTACAAGGTCCCGTCCAAGAAGTTCAAGGTCCTGGGCAACACCGA
CCGCCACTCCATCAAGAAGAACCTCATCGGCGCCCTCCTCTTCGACTCCGGCGAGACGGCGGAGGCGACC
CGCCTCAAGCGCACCGCCCGCCGCCGCTACACCCGCCGCAAGAACCGCATCTGCTACCTCCAGGAGATCT
TCTCCAACGAGATGGCGAAGGTCGACGACTCCTTCTTCCACCGCCTCGAGGAGTCCTTCCTCGTGGAGGA
GGACAAGAAGCACGAGCGCCACCCCATCTTCGGCAACATCGTCGACGAGGTCGCCTACCACGAGAAGTAC
CCCACTATCTACCACCTTCGTAAGAAGCTTGTTGACTCTACTGATAAGGCTGATCTTCGTCTCATCTACC
TTGCTCTCGCTCACATGATCAAGTTCCGTGGTCACTTCCTTATCGAGGGTGACCTTAACCCTGATAACTC
CGACGTGGACAAGCTCTTCATCCAGCTCGTCCAGACCTACAACCAGCTCTTCGAGGAGAACCCTATCAAC
GCTTCCGGTGTCGACGCTAAGGCGATCCTTTCCGCTAGGCTCTCCAAGTCCAGGCGTCTCGAGAACCTCA
TCGCCCAGCTCCCTGGTGAGAAGAAGAACGGTCTTTTCGGTAACCTCATCGCTCTCTCCCTCGGTCTGAC
CCCTAACTTCAAGTCCAACTTCGACCTCGCTGAGGACGCTAAGCTTCAGCTCTCCAAGGATACCTACGAC
GATGATCTCGACAACCTCCTCGCTCAGATTGGAGATCAGTACGCTGATCTCTTCCTTGCTGCTAAGAACC
TCTCCGATGCTATCCTCCTTTCGGATATCCTTAGGGTTAACACTGAGATCACTAAGGCTCCTCTTTCTGC
TTCCATGATCAAGCGCTACGACGAGCACCACCAGGACCTCACCCTCCTCAAGGCTCTTGTTCGTCAGCAG
CTCCCCGAGAAGTACAAGGAGATCTTCTTCGACCAGTCCAAGAACGGCTACGCCGGTTACATTGACGGTG
GAGCTAGCCAGGAGGAGTTCTACAAGTTCATCAAGCCAATCCTTGAGAAGATGGATGGTACTGAGGAGCT
TCTCGTTAAGCTTAACCGTGAGGACCTCCTTAGGAAGCAGAGGACTTTCGATAACGGCTCTATCCCTCAC
CAGATCCACCTTGGTGAGCTTCACGCCATCCTTCGTAGGCAGGAGGACTTCTACCCTTTCCTCAAGGACA
ACCGTGAGAAGATCGAGAAGATCCTTACTTTCCGTATTCCTTACTACGTTGGTCCTCTTGCTCGTGGTAA
CTCCCGTTTCGCTTGGATGACTAGGAAGTCCGAGGAGACTATCACCCCTTGGAACTTCGAGGAGGTTGTT
GACAAGGGTGCTTCCGCCCAGTCCTTCATCGAGCGCATGACCAACTTCGACAAGAACCTCCCCAACGAGA
AGGTCCTCCCCAAGCACTCCCTCCTCTACGAGTACTTCACGGTCTACAACGAGCTCACCAAGGTCAAGTA
CGTCACCGAGGGTATGCGCAAGCCTGCCTTCCTCTCCGGCGAGCAGAAGAAGGCTATCGTTGACCTCCTC
TTCAAGACCAACCGCAAGGTCACCGTCAAGCAGCTCAAGGAGGACTACTTCAAGAAGATCGAGTGCTTCG
ACTCCGTCGAGATCAGCGGCGTTGAGGACCGTTTCAACGCTTCTCTCGGTACCTACCACGATCTCCTCAA
GATCATCAAGGACAAGGACTTCCTCGACAACGAGGAGAACGAGGACATCCTCGAGGACATCGTCCTCACT
CTTACTCTCTTCGAGGATAGGGAGATGATCGAGGAGAGGCTCAAGACTTACGCTCATCTCTTCGATGACA
AGGTTATGAAGCAGCTCAAGCGTCGCCGTTACACCGGTTGGGGTAGGCTCTCCCGCAAGCTCATCAACGG
TATCAGGGATAAGCAGAGCGGCAAGACTATCCTCGACTTCCTCAAGTCTGATGGTTTCGCTAACAGGAAC
TTCATGCAGCTCATCCACGATGACTCTCTTACCTTCAAGGAGGATATTCAGAAGGCTCAGGTGTCCGGTC
AGGGCGACTCTCTCCACGAGCACATTGCTAACCTTGCTGGTTCCCCTGCTATCAAGAAGGGCATCCTTCA
GACTGTTAAGGTTGTCGATGAGCTTGTCAAGGTTATGGGTCGTCACAAGCCTGAGAACATCGTCATCGAG
ATGGCTCGTGAGAACCAGACTACCCAGAAGGGTCAGAAGAACTCGAGGGAGCGCATGAAGAGGATTGAGG
AGGGTATCAAGGAGCTTGGTTCTCAGATCCTTAAGGAGCACCCTGTCGAGAACACCCAGCTCCAGAACGA
GAAGCTCTACCTCTACTACCTCCAGAACGGTAGGGATATGTACGTTGACCAGGAGCTCGACATCAACAGG
CTTTCTGACTACGACGTCGACCACATTGTTCCTCAGTCTTTCCTTAAGGATGACTCCATCGACAACAAGG
TCCTCACGAGGTCCGACAAGAACAGGGGTAAGTCGGACAACGTCCCTTCCGAGGAGGTTGTCAAGAAGAT
GAAGAACTACTGGAGGCAGCTTCTCAACGCTAAGCTCATTACCCAGAGGAAGTTCGACAACCTCACGAAG
GCTGAGAGGGGTGGCCTTTCCGAGCTTGACAAGGCTGGTTTCATCAAGAGGCAGCTTGTTGAGACGAGGC
AGATTACCAAGCACGTTGCTCAGATCCTCGATTCTAGGATGAACACCAAGTACGACGAGAACGACAAGCT
CATCCGCGAGGTCAAGGTGATCACCCTCAAGTCCAAGCTCGTCTCCGACTTCCGCAAGGACTTCCAGTTC
TACAAGGTCCGCGAGATCAACAACTACCACCACGCTCACGATGCTTACCTTAACGCTGTCGTTGGTACCG
CTCTTATCAAGAAGTACCCTAAGCTTGAGTCCGAGTTCGTCTACGGTGACTACAAGGTCTACGACGTTCG
TAAGATGATCGCCAAGTCCGAGCAGGAGATCGGCAAGGCCACCGCCAAGTACTTCTTCTACTCCAACATC
ATGAACTTCTTCAAGACCGAGATCACCCTCGCCAACGGCGAGATCCGCAAGCGCCCTCTTATCGAGACGA
ACGGTGAGACTGGTGAGATCGTTTGGGACAAGGGTCGCGACTTCGCTACTGTTCGCAAGGTCCTTTCTAT
GCCTCAGGTTAACATCGTCAAGAAGACCGAGGTCCAGACCGGTGGCTTCTCCAAGGAGTCTATCCTTCCA
AAGAGAAACTCGGACAAGCTCATCGCTAGGAAGAAGGATTGGGACCCTAAGAAGTACGGTGGTTTCGACT
CCCCTACTGTCGCCTACTCCGTCCTCGTGGTCGCCAAGGTGGAGAAGGGTAAGTCGAAGAAGCTCAAGTC
CGTCAAGGAGCTCCTCGGCATCACCATCATGGAGCGCTCCTCCTTCGAGAAGAACCCGATCGACTTCCTC
GAGGCCAAGGGCTACAAGGAGGTCAAGAAGGACCTCATCATCAAGCTCCCCAAGTACTCTCTTTTCGAGC
TCGAGAACGGTCGTAAGAGGATGCTGGCTTCCGCTGGTGAGCTCCAGAAGGGTAACGAGCTTGCTCTTCC
TTCCAAGTACGTGAACTTCCTCTACCTCGCCTCCCACTACGAGAAGCTCAAGGGTTCCCCTGAGGATAAC
GAGCAGAAGCAGCTCTTCGTGGAGCAGCACAAGCACTACCTCGACGAGATCATCGAGCAGATCTCCGAGT
TCTCCAAGCGCGTCATCCTCGCTGACGCTAACCTCGACAAGGTCCTCTCCGCCTACAACAAGCACCGCGA
CAAGCCCATCCGCGAGCAGGCCGAGAACATCATCCACCTCTTCACGCTCACGAACCTCGGCGCCCCTGCT
GCTTTCAAGTACTTCGACACCACCATCGACAGGAAGCGTTACACGTCCACCAAGGAGGTTCTCGACGCTA
CTCTCATCCACCAGTCCATCACCGGTCTTTACGAGACTCGTATCGACCTTTCCCAGCTTGGTGGTGATAA
GCGTCCTGCTGCCACCAAAAAGGCCGGACAGGCTAAGAAAAAGAAGTAGGATCCACCTGATCTAGAGTCC
GCAAAAATCACCAGTCTCTCTCTACAAATCTATCTCTCTCTATTTTTCTCCAGAATAATGTGTGAGTAGT
TCCCAGATAAGGGAATTAGGGTTCTTATAGGGTTTCGCTCATGTGTTGAGCATATAAGAAACCCTTAGTA
TGTATTTGTATTTGTAAAATACTTCTATCAATAAAATTTCTAATTCCTAAAACCAAAATCCAGTGACGCG
GCCGCATAAGGCCGGCCTTGCCCTAGTTCCTATAGCCTACATTATAGGATGGAGGGATATCCTCTCTTAA
GGTAGCGAGCGGTACCGAGCTCGAATTCGTAATCATGTCATAGCTGTTTCCTGTGTGAAATTGTTATCCG
CTCACAATTCCACACAACATACGAGCCGGAAGCATAAAGTGTAAAGCCTGGGGTGCCTAATGAGTGAGCT
AACTCACATTAATTGCGTTGCGCTCACTGCCCGCTTTCCAGTCGGGAAACCTGTCGTGCCAGCTGCATTA
ATGAATCGGCCAACGCGCGGGGAGAGGCGGTTTGCGTATTGGCTAGAGCAGCTTGCCAACATGGTGGAGC
ACGACACTCTCGTCTACTCCAAGAATATCAAAGATACAGTCTCAGAAGACCAAAGGGCTATTGAGACTTT
TCAACAAAGGGTAATATCGGGAAACCTCCTCGGATTCCATTGCCCAGCTATCTGTCACTTCATCAAAAGG
ACAGTAGAAAAGGAAGGTGGCACCTACAAATGCCATCATTGCGATAAAGGAAAGGCTATCGTTCAAGATG
CCTCTGCCGACAGTGGTCCCAAAGATGGACCCCCACCCACGAGGAGCATCGTGGAAAAAGAAGACGTTCC
AACCACGTCTTCAAAGCAAGTGGATTGATGTGAACATGGTGGAGCACGACACTCTCGTCTACTCCAAGAA
TATCAAAGATACAGTCTCAGAAGACCAAAGGGCTATTGAGACTTTTCAACAAAGGGTAATATCGGGAAAC
CTCCTCGGATTCCATTGCCCAGCTATCTGTCACTTCATCAAAAGGACAGTAGAAAAGGAAGGTGGCACCT
ACAAATGCCATCATTGCGATAAAGGAAAGGCTATCGTTCAAGATGCCTCTGCCGACAGTGGTCCCAAAGA
TGGACCCCCACCCACGAAGAGCATCGTGGAAAAAGAAGACGTTCCAACCACGTCTTCAAAGCAAGTGGAT
TGATGTGATATCTCCACTGACGTAAGGGATGACGCACAATCCCACTATCCTTCGCAAGACCCTTCCTCTA
TATAAGGAAGTTCATTTCATTTGGAGAGGACACGCTGAAATCACCAGTCTCTCTCTACAAATCTATCTCT
CTCGAGCTTTCGCAGATCTGTCGATCGACCATGGGGATTGAACAAGATGGATTGCACGCAGGTTCTCCGG
CCGCTTGGGTGGAGAGGCTATTCGGCTATGACTGGGCACAACAGACAATCGGCTGCTCTGATGCCGCCGT
GTTTCGGCTGTCAGCGCAGGGGCGCCCGGTTCTTTTTGTCAAGACCGACCTGTCCGGTGCCCTGAATGAA
CTCCAGGACGAGGCAGCGCGGCTATCGTGGCTGGCCACGACGGGCGTTCCTTGCGCAGCTGTGCTCGACG
TTGTCACTGAAGCGGGAAGGGACTGGCTGCTATTGGGCGAAGTGCCGGGGCAGGATCTCCTGTCATCTCA
CCTTGCTCCTGCCGAGAAAGTATCCATCATGGCTGATGCAATGCGGCGGCTGCATACGCTTGATCCGGCT
ACCTGCCCATTCGACCACCAAGCGAAACATCGCATCGAGCGAGCACGTACTCGGATGGAAGCCGGTCTTG
TCGATCAGGATGATCTGGACGAAGAGCATCAGGGGCTCGCGCCAGCCGAACTGTTCGCCAGGCTCAAGGC
GCGCATGCCCGACGGCGAGGATCTCGTCGTGACACATGGCGATGCCTGCTTGCCGAATATCATGGTGGAA
AATGGCCGCTTTTCTGGATTCATCGACTGTGGCCGGCTGGGTGTGGCGGACCGCTATCAGGACATAGCGT
TGGCTACCCGTGATATTGCTGAAGAGCTTGGCGGCGAATGGGCTGACCGCTTCCTCGTGCTTTACGGTAT
CGCCGCTCCCGATTCGCAGCGCATCGCCTTCTATCGCCTTCTTGACGAGTTCTTCTGAGCGGGACTCTGG
GGTTCGGATCGATCCTCTAGCTAGAGTCGATCGACAAGCTCGAGTTTCTCCATAATAATGTGTGAGTAGT
TCCCAGATAAGGGAATTAGGGTTCCTATAGGGTTTCGCTCATGTGTTGAGCATATAAGAAACCCTTAGTA
TGTATTTGTATTTGTAAAATACTTCTATCAATAAAATTTCTAATTCCTAAAACCAAAATCCAGTACTAAA
ATCCAGATCCCCCGAATTAATTCGGCGTTAATTCAGTACATTAAAAACGTCCGCAATGTGTTATTAAGTT
GTCTAAGCGTCAATTTGTTTACACCACAATATATCCTGCCACCAGCCAGCCAACAGCTCCCCGACCGGCA
GCTCGGCACAAAATCACCACTCGATACAGGCAGCCCATCAGTCCGGGACGGCGTCAGCGGGAGAGCCGTT
GTAAGGCGGCAGACTTTGCTCATGTTACCGATGCTATTCGGAAGAACGGCAACTAAGCTGCCGGGTTTGA
AACACGGATGATCTCGCGGAGGGTAGCATGTTGATTGTAACGATGACAGAGCGTTGCTGCCTGTGATCAC
CGCGGTTTCAAAATCGGCTCCGTCGATACTATGTTATACGCCAACTTTGAAAACAACTTTGAAAAAGCTG
TTTTCTGGTATTTAAGGTTTTAGAATGCAAGGAACAGTGAATTGGAGTTCGTCTTGTTATAATTAGGGAA
GGTGCGAATAAGCGGGGAAATTCTTCTCGGCTGACTCAGTCATTTCATTTCTTCATGTTTGAGCCGATTT
TTTCTCCCGTAAATGCCTTGAATCAGCCTATTTAGACCGTTTCTTCGCCATTTAAGGCGTTATCCCCAGT
TTTTA
[978 nt withheld, positions 7986-8963]
GATGAACCCTGTTCTATGGCTCCAGATGACAAACATGATCTCATATCAGGGACTTGTTCGCACCTTCCTT
AGCTTCTTGGGGTATCTTTAAATACTGTAGAAAAGAGGAAGGAAATAATAAATGGCTAAAATGAGAATAT
CACCGGAATTGAAAAAACTGATCGAAAAATACCGCTGCGTAAAAGATACGGAAGGAATGTCTCCTGCTAA
GGTATATAAGCTGGTGGGAGAAAATGAAAACCTATATTTAAAAATGACGGACAGCCGGTATAAAGGGACC
ACCTATGATGTGGAACGGGAAAAGGACATGATGCTATGGCTGGAAGGAAAGCTGCCTGTTCCAAAGGTCC
TGCACTTTGAACGGCATGATGGCTGGAGCAATCTGCTCATGAGTGAGGCCGATGGCGTCCTTTGCTCGGA
AGAGTATGAAGATGAACAAAGCCCTGAAAAGATTATCGAGCTGTATGCGGAGTGCATCAGGCTCTTTCAC
TCCATCGACATATCGGATTGTCCCTATACGAATAGCTTAGACAGCCGCTTAGCCGAATTGGATTACTTAC
TGAATAACGATCTGGCCGATGTGGATTGCGAAAACTGGGAAGAAGACACTCCATTTAAAGATCCGCGCGA
GCTGTATGATTTTTTAAAGACGGAAAAGCCCGAAGAGGAACTTGTCTTTTCCCACGGCGACCTGGGAGAC
AGCAACATCTTTGTGAAAGATGGCAAAGTAAGTGGCTTTATTGATCTTGGGAGAAGCGGCAGGGCGGACA
AGTGGTATGACATTGCCTTCTGCGTCCGGTCGATCAGGGAGGATATCGGGGAAGAACAGTATGTCGAGCT
ATTTTTTGACTTACTGGGGATCAAGCCTGATTGGGAGAAAATAAAATATTATATTTTACTGGATGAATTG
TTTTAGTACCTAGAATGCATGACCAAAATCCCTTAACGTGAGTTTTCGTTCCACTGAGCGTCAGACCCCG
TAGAAAAGATCAAAGGATCTTCTTGAGATCCTTTTTTTCTGCGCGTAATCTGCTGCTTGCAAACAAAAAA
ACCACCGCTACCAGCGGTGGTTTGTTTGCCGGATCAAGAGCTACCAACTCTTTTTCCGAAGGTAACTGGC
TTCAGCAGAGCGCAGATACCAAATACTGTCCTTCTAGTGTAGCCGTAGTTAGGCCACCACTTCAAGAACT
CTGTAGCACCGCCTACATACCTCGCTCTGCTAATCCTGTTACCAGTGGCTGCTGCCAGTGGCGATAAGTC
GTGTCTTACCGGGTTGGACTCAAGACGATAGTTACCGGATAAGGCGCAGCGGTCGGGCTGAACGGGGGGT
TCGTGCACACAGCCCAGCTTGGAGCGAACGACCTACACCGAACTGAGATACCTACAGCGTGAGCTATGAG
AAAGCGCCACGCTTCCCGAAGGGAGAAAGGCGGACAGGTATCCGGTAAGCGGCAGGGTCGGAACAGGAGA
GCGCACGAGGGAGCTTCCAGGGGGAAACGCCTGGTATCTTTATAGTCCTGTCGGGTTTCGCCACCTCTGA
CTTGAGCGTCGATTTTTGTGATGCTCGTCAGGGGGGCGGAGCCTATGGAAAAACGCCAGCAACGCGGCCT
TTTTACGGTTCCTGGCCTTTTGCTGGCCTTTTGCTCACATGTTCTTTCCTGCGTTATCCCCTGATTCTGT
GGATAACCGTATTACCGCCTTTGAGTGAGCTGATACCGCTCGCCGCAGCCGAACGACCGAGCGCAGCGAG
TCAGTGAGCGAGGAAGCGGAAGAGCGCCTGATGCGGTATTTTCTCCTTACGCATCTGTGCGGTATTTCAC
ACCGCATATGGTGCACTCTCAGTACAATCTGCTCTGATGCCGCATAGTTAAGCCAGTATACACTCCGCTA
TCGCTACGTGACTGGGTCATGGCTGCGCCCCGACACCCGCCAACACCCGCTGACGCGCCCTGACGGGCTT
GTCTGCTCCCGGCATCCGCTTACAGACAAGCTGTGACCGTCTCCGGGAGCTGCATGTGTCAGAGGTTTTC
ACCGTCATCACCGAAACGCGCGAGGCAGGGTGCCTTGATGTGGGCGCCGGCGGTCGAGTGGCGACGGCGC
GGCTTGTCCGCGCCCTGGTAGATTGCCTGGCCGTAGGCCAGCCATTTTTGAGCGGCCAGCGGCCGCGATA
GGCCGACGCGAAGCGGCGGGGCGTAGGGAGCGCAGCGACCGAAGGGTAGGCGCTTTTTGCAGCTCTTCGG
CTGTGCGCTGGCCAGACAGTTATGCACAGGCCAGGCGGGTTTTAAGAGTTTTAATAAGTTTTAAAGAGTT
TTAGGCGGAAAAATCGCCTTTTTTCTCTTTTATATCAGTCACTTACATGTGTGACCGGTTCCCAATGTAC
GGCTTTGGGTTCCCAATGTACGGGTTCCGGTTCCCAATGTACGGCTTTGGGTTCCCAATGTACGTGCTAT
CCACAGGAAAGAGAACTTTTCGACCTTTTTCCCCTGCTAGGGCAATTTGCCCTAGCATCTGCTCCGTACA
TTAGGAACCGGCGGATGCTTCGCCCTCGATCAGGTTGCGGTAGCGCATGACTAGGATCGGGCCAGCCTGC
CCCGCCTCCTCCTTCAAATCGTACTCCGGCAGGTCATTTGACCCGATCAGCTTGCGCACGGTGAAACAGA
ACTTCTTGAACTCTCCGGCGCTGCCACTGCGTTCGTAGATCGTCTTGAACAACCATCTGGCTTCTGCCTT
GCCTGCGGCGCGGCGTGCCAGGCGGTAGAGAAAACGGCCGATGCCGGGATCGATCAAAAAGTAATCGGGG
TGAACCGTCAGCACGTCCGGGTTCTTGCCTTCTGTGATCTCGCGGTACATCCAATCAGCTAGCTCGATCT
CGATGTACTCCGGCCGCCCGGTTTCGCTCTTTACGATCTTGTAGCGGCTAATCAAGGCTTCACCCTCGGA
TACCGTCACCAGGCGGCCGTTCTTGGCCTTCTTCGTACGCTGCATGGCAACGTGCGTGGTGTTTAACCGA
ATGCAGGTTTCTACCAGGTCGTCTTTCTGCTTTCCGCCATCGGCTCGCCGGCAGAACTTGAGTACGTCCG
CAACGTGTGGACGGAACACGCGGCCGGGCTTGTCTCCCTTCCCTTCCCGGTATCGGTTCATGGATTCGGT
TAGATGGGAAACCGCCATCAGTACCAGGTCGTAATCCCACACACTGGCCATGCCGGCCGGCCCTGCGGAA
ACCTCTACGTGCCCGTCTGGAAGCTCGTAGCGGATCACCTCGCCAGCTCGTCGGTCACGCTTCGACAGAC
GGAAAACGGCCACGTCCATGATGCTGCGACTATCGCGGGTGCCCACGTCATAGAGCATCGGAACGAAAAA
ATCTGGTTGCTCGTCGCCCTTGGGCGGCTTCCTAATCGACGGCGCACCGGCTGCCGGCGGTTGCCGGGAT
TCTTTGCGGATTCGATCAGCGGCCGCTTGCCACGATTCACCGGGGCGTGCTTCTGCCTCGATGCGTTGCC
GCTGGGCGGCCTGCGCGGCCTTCAACTTCTCCACCAGGTCATCACCCAGCGCCGCGCCGATTTGTACCGG
GCCGGATGGTTTGCGACCGCTCACGCCGATTCCTCGGGCTTGGGGGTTCCAGTGCCATTGCAGGGCCGGC
AGGCAACCCAGCCGCTTACGCCTGGCCAACCGCCCGTTCCTCCACACATGGGGCATTCCACGGCGTCGGT
GCCTGGTTGTTCTTGATTTTCCATGCCGCCTCCTTTAGCCGCTAAAATTCATCTACTCATTTATTCATTT
GCTCATTTACTCTGGTAGCTGCGCGATGTATTCAGATAGCAGCTCGGTAATGGTCTTGCCTTGGCGTACC
GCGTACATCTTCAGCTTGGTGTGATCCTCCGCCGGCAACTGAAAGTTGACCCGCTTCATGGCTGGCGTGT
CTGCCAGGCTGGCCAACGTTGCAGCCTTGCTGCTGCGTGCGCTCGGACGGCCGGCACTTAGCGTGTTTGT
GCTTTTGCTCATTTTCTCTTTACCTCATTAACTCAAATGAGTTTTGATTTAATTTCAGCGGCCAGCGCCT
GGACCTCGCGGGCAGCGTCGCCCTCGGGTTCTGATTCAAGAACGGTTGTGCCGGCGGCGGCAGTGCCTGG
GTAGCTCACGCGCTGCGTGATACGGGACTCAAGAATGGGCAGCTCGTACCCGGCCAGCGCCTCGGCAACC
TCACCGCCGATGCGCGTGCCTTTGATCGCCCGCGACACGACAAAGGCCGCTTGTAGCCTTCCATCCGTGA
CCTCAATGCGCTGCTTAACCAGCTCCACCAGGTCGGCGGTGGCCCATATGTCGTAAGGGCTTGGCTGCAC
CGGAATCAGCACGAAGTCGGCTGCCTTGATCGCGGACACAGCCAAGTCCGCCGCCTGGGGCGCTCCGTCG
ATCACTACGAAGTCGCGCCGGCCGATGGCCTTCACGTCGCGGTCAATCGTCGGGCGGTCGATGCCGACAA
CGGTTAGCGGTTGATCTTCCCGCACGGCCGCCCAATCGCGGGCACTGCCCTGGGGATCGGAATCGACTAA
CAGAACATCGGCCCCGGCGAGTTGCAGGGCGCGGGCTAGATGGGTTGCGATGGTCGTCTTGCCTGACCCG
CCTTTCTGGTTAAGTACAGCGATAACCTTCATGCGTTCCCCTTGCGTATTTGTTTATTTACTCATCGCAT
CATATACGCAGCGACCGCATGACGCAAGCTGTTTTACTCAAATACACATCACCTTTTTAGACGGCGGCGC
TCGGTTTCTTCAGCGGCCAAGCTGGCCGGCCAGGCCGCCAGCTTGGCATCAGACAAACCGGCCAGGATTT
CATGCAGCCGCACGGTTGAGACGTGCGCGGGCGGCTCGAACACGTACCCGGCCGCGATCATCTCCGCCTC
GATCTCTTCGGTAATGAAAAACGGTTCGTCCTGGCCGTCCTGGTGCGGTTTCATGCTTGTTCCTCTTGGC
GTTCATTCTCGGCGGCCGCCAGGGCGTCGGCCTCGGTCAATGCGTCCTCACGGAAGGCACCGCGCCGCCT
GGCCTCGGTGGGCGTCACTTCCTCGCTGCGCTCAAGTGCGCGGTACAGGGTCGAGCGATGCACGCCAAGC
AGTGCAGCCGCCTCTTTCACGGTGCGGCCTTCCTGGTCGATCAGCTCGCGGGCGTGCGCGATCTGTGCCG
GGGTGAGGGTAGGGCGGGGGCCAAACTTCACGCCTCGGGCCTTGGCGGCCTCGCGCCCGCTCCGGGTGCG
GTCGATGATTAGGGAACGCTCGAACTCGGCAATGCCGGCGAACACGGTCAACACCATGCGGCCGGCCGGC
GTGGTGGTGTCGGCCCACGGCTCTGCCAGGCTACGCAGGCCCGCGCCGGCCTCCTGGATGCGCTCGGCAA
TGTCCAGTAGGTCGCGGGTGCTGCGGGCCAGGCGGTCTAGCCTGGTCACTGTCACAACGTCGCCAGGGCG
TAGGTGGTCAAGCATCCTGGCCAGCTCCGGGCGGTCGCGCCTGGTGCCGGTGATCTTCTCGGAAAACAGC
TTGGTGCAGCCGGCCGCGTGCAGTTCGGCCCGTTGGTTGGTCAAGTCCTGGTCGTCGGTGCTGACGCGGG
CATAGCCCAGCAGGCCAGCGGCGGCGCTCTTGTTCATGGCGTAATGTCTCCGGTTCTAGTCGCAAGTATT
CTACTTTATGCGACTAAAACACGCGACAAGAAAACGCCAGGAAAAGGGCAGGGCGGCAGCCTGTCGCGTA
ACTTAGGACTTGTGCGACATGTCGTTTTCAGAAGACGGCTGCACTGAACGTCAGAAGCCGACTGCACTAT
AGCAGCGGAGGGGTTGGATCAAAGTACTTTGATCCCGAGGGGAACCCTGTGGTTGGCATGCACATACAAA
TGGACGAACGGATAAACCTTTTCACGCCCTTTTAAATATCCGATTATTCTAATAAACGCTCTTTTCTCTT
AGGTTTACCCGCCAATATATCCTGTCAAACACTGATAGTTTAAACTGAAGGCGGGAAACGACAATCTGAT
CCAAGCTCAAGCTGCTCTAGCATTCGCCATTCAGGCTGCGCAACTGTTGGGAAGGGCGATCGGTGCGGGC
CTCTTCGCTATTACGCCAGCTGGCGAAAGGGGGATGTGCTGCAAGGCGATTAAGTTGGGTAACGCCAGGG
TTTTCCCAGTCACGACGTTGTAAAACGACGGCCAGTGCCAAGCTTATGGGTGTCGACTTGCAGTCATAAC
TTCGTATAGCATACATTATACGAAGTTATCAGATCTAATACTGCCATTTCATTACCTCTTTCTCCGCACC
CGACATAGATGCAATAACTTCGTATAGGCTAATTTATACGATGTAGGAGATCGATGCATGCGGCCGCTAG
CTCGAGAGGCGCGCCAATGATACCGCGAGACCCACGCTCACCCGCCGCGCTTAATGCGCCGCTACAGGGC
GCGTCCATTCGCCATTCAGGCCTGACATTTATATTCCCCAGAACATCAGGTTAATGGCGTTTTTGATGTC
ATTTTCGCGGTGGCTGAGATCAGCCACTTCTTCCCCGATAACGGAGACAGGCACACTGGCCATATCGGTG
GTCATCATGCGCCAGCTTTCATCCCCGATATGCACCACCGGGTAAAGTTCACGGGAGACTTTATCTGACA
GCAGACGTGCACTGGCCAGGGGGATCACCATCCGTCGCCCCGGCGTGTCAATAATATCACTCTGTACATC
CACAAACAGACGATAACGGCTCTCTCTTTTATAGGTGTAAACCTTAAACTGATGTTCGAGCGGTCGCCAG
TGTGATGGGTATCTACAGACTAGACCCATTGAGCTTGATGCATAGCTTGAGTATTCTATAGTGTCACCTA
AATAGCTTGGCGTAATCATGGTCATAGCTGTTTCTTGTGTGAAATTGTTATCCGCTCACAATTCCACACA
ACATACGAGCCGGAAGCATAAAGTGTAAAGCCTGGGGTGCCTAATGAGTGAGCTAACTCACATTAATCGC
GTTGCGCTCACTGCCCGCTTTCCAGTCGGGAAACCTGTCGTGCCAGCTGCATTAATGAATCGGCCACTTC
AGAGGTCTCTCGAGCACTACGGCGCGCCTTACCGGTCAACATGTGGAGCACGACACACTTGTCTACTCCA
AAAATATCAAAGATACAGTCTCAGAAGACCAAAGGGCAATTGAGACTTTTCAACAAAGGGTAATATCCGG
AAACCTCCTCGGATTCCATTGCCCAGCTATCTGTCACT
Features (pLannotate 1.2.2; 34 found; start..end, strand, type, name):
    639..675     +  ncRNA          PK1-TEV CVMV: Accession: RF01102 - 5'-leader pseudoknot of TEV/CVMV
    798..4898    +  CDS            cas9: CAS9_STRP1 - Also known as csn1 From Streptococcus pyogenes serotype M1.
   5015..5174    +  polyA_signal   CaMV poly(A) signal (fragment): cauliflower mosaic virus polyadenylation signal
   5261..5278    -  misc_feature   MCS (fragment): pUC18/19 multiple cloning site
   5309..5331    -  protein_bind   lac operator (fragment): The lac repressor binds to the lac operator to inhibit transcription in E. coli. This inhibition can be relieved by adding lactose or isopropyl-β-D-thiogalactopyranoside (IPTG). lac repressor encoded by lacI
   5335..5365    -  promoter       lac promoter: promoter for the E. coli lac operon
   5380..5401    -  protein_bind   CAP binding site: CAP binding activates transcription in the presence of cAMP. E. coli catabolite activator protein
   5414..5502    -  CDS            lacI (fragment): lac repressor; lacI; The lac repressor binds to the lac operator to inhibit transcription in E. coli. This inhibition can be relieved by adding lactose or isopropyl-β-D-thiogalactopyranoside (IPTG).
   5592..6268    +  promoter       CaMV 35S promoter (enhanced): cauliflower mosaic virus 35S promoter with a duplicated enhancer region
   6336..7128    +  CDS            NeoR/KanR (fragment): aminoglycoside phosphotransferase from Tn5; aph(3')-II (or nptII); confers resistance to neomycin, kanamycin, and G418 (Geneticin®)
   7185..7359    +  polyA_signal   CaMV poly(A) signal: cauliflower mosaic virus polyadenylation signal
   7437..7461    -  misc_feature   LB T-DNA repeat: left border repeat from nopaline C58 T-DNA
   7986..8963    -  CDS            insH10 (sequence withheld): INH10_ECOLI - Protein inferred from homology: Swiss-Prot protein existence level 3. Involved in the transposition of the insertion sequence IS5. From Escherichia coli (strain K12).
   8962..9033    +  CDS            yghO (fragment) (sequence partly withheld): YGHO_ECOLI - Experimental evidence at transcript level: Swiss-Prot protein existence level 2. From Escherichia coli (strain K12).
   9085..9879    +  CDS            KanR: aminoglycoside phosphotransferase; aphA-3; confers resistance to kanamycin
   9966..10554   +  rep_origin     ori: high-copy-number ColE1/pMB1/pBR322/pUC origin of replication
  10740..10880   -  misc_feature   bom: basis of mobility region from pBR322
  10982..11021   -  CDS            rop (fragment): Rop protein, which maintains plasmids at low copy number; rop
  11224..11418   -  rep_origin     pVS1 oriV: origin of replication for the Pseudomonas plasmid pVS1 (Heeb et al., 2000)
  11484..12557   -  CDS            pVS1 RepA: replication protein from the Pseudomonas plasmid pVS1 (Heeb et al., 2000)
  12986..13615   -  CDS            pVS1 StaA: stability protein from the Pseudomonas plasmid pVS1 (Heeb et al., 2000)
  14175..14576   -  CDS            Y4CG_SINFN (fragment): Protein inferred from homology: Swiss-Prot protein existence level 3. From Sinorhizobium fredii (strain NBRC 101917 / NGR234).
  14916..14940   -  misc_feature   RB T-DNA repeat: right border repeat from nopaline C58 T-DNA
  15006..15160   -  CDS            lacZα (fragment): LacZα fragment of β-galactosidase; lacZ fragment
  15189..15222   +  protein_bind   loxP: Cre-mediated recombination occurs in the 8-bp core sequence (GCATACAT). Cre recombinase
  15348..15375   -  CDS            bla(M) (fragment): β-lactamase lacking the signal sequence; bla(M); allows cytosolic expression of β-lactamase
  15372..15407   -  rep_origin     f1 ori (fragment): f1 bacteriophage origin of replication; arrow indicates direction of (+) strand synthesis
  15432..15734   -  CDS            ccdB: CcdB, a bacterial toxin that poisons DNA gyrase; ccdB; Plasmids containing the ccdB gene cannot be propagated in standard E. coli strains.
  15808..15826   -  promoter       SP6 promoter: promoter for bacteriophage SP6 RNA polymerase
  15866..15888   -  protein_bind   lac operator (fragment): The lac repressor binds to the lac operator to inhibit transcription in E. coli. This inhibition can be relieved by adding lactose or isopropyl-β-D-thiogalactopyranoside (IPTG). lac repressor encoded by lacI
  15892..15922   -  promoter       lac promoter: promoter for the E. coli lac operon
  15937..15958   -  protein_bind   CAP binding site: CAP binding activates transcription in the presence of cAMP. E. coli catabolite activator protein
  15971..16029   -  CDS            lacI (fragment): lac repressor; lacI; The lac repressor binds to the lac operator to inhibit transcription in E. coli. This inhibition can be relieved by adding lactose or isopropyl-β-D-thiogalactopyranoside (IPTG).
  16144..604     +  promoter       CaMV 35S promoter (enhanced) (across the origin): cauliflower mosaic virus 35S promoter with a duplicated enhancer region
