[The description below was written by a language model from this plasmid's Addgene catalogue record and pLannotate feature annotations shown in this document.]
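Description:
pYLCRISPR/Cas9P35S-N is a binary T-DNA vector of about 16.2 kb built on the pCAMBIA1300 backbone for CRISPR/Cas9 genome editing in plants. The backbone carries a ColE1/pBR322-type origin with the bom mobilisation region for E. coli. It also has the pVS1 oriV with RepA and StaA for replication and stable maintenance in Agrobacterium, and a bacterial kanamycin resistance gene (aphA-3). The sequenced copy also annotates an IS5 transposase (insH) between the left border and the kanamycin gene. This suggests an insertion-sequence element in the backbone, outside the T-DNA.

Between the nopaline-type right and left border repeats lie three functional units. A CaMV 35S promoter with duplicated enhancer, followed by a TEV-type 5' leader element, drives a Streptococcus pyogenes Cas9 coding sequence. According to the record, this sequence is plant-codon optimised, with raised GC content in its 5' region. The feature table shows a CaMV poly(A) signal fragment downstream of it. A second enhanced 35S promoter expresses NeoR/KanR (nptII) with a CaMV poly(A) signal, giving neomycin/G418 selection of transformed plant cells. This marker accounts for the "-N" in the name. Near the right border sits a lac promoter-driven, modified ccdB toxin gene flanked by two BsaI sites, along with a loxP site and remnants of lacZα. This cassette is a negative-selection placeholder: one or more sgRNA expression cassettes replace ccdB by BsaI-based cloning, so only recombinant plasmids survive in standard E. coli. The empty vector therefore has to be propagated in a ccdB-tolerant strain. The associated publication describes the system as intended for multiplex editing in monocot and dicot plants.
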