Addgene plasmid #66191: pYLCRISPR/Cas9P35S-N
Purpose: expression of Cas9 in plants, cauliflower mosaic virus 35S promoter (P35S), Neo selection
Depositing lab: Yao-Guang Liu. Depositing organization: South China Agricultural University (SCAU). Publication: A robust CRISPR/Cas9 system for convenient, high-efficiency multiplex genome editing in monocot and dicot plants. Ma X, Zhang Q, Zhu Q, Liu W, Chen Y, Qiu R, Wang B, Yang Z, Li H, Lin Y, Xie Y, Shen R, Chen S, Wang Z, Chen Y, Guo J, Chen L, Zhao X, Dong Z, Liu YG. Mol Plant. 2015 Apr 24. pii: S1674-2052(15)00204-X. doi: 10.1016/j.molp.2015.04.007. PubMed 25917172.
Backbone
  Vector backbone: pCAMBIA1300
  Backbone manufacturer: CAMBIA
  Vector type: Plant Expression
  Selectable markers: Neomycin (select with G418)
Growth in bacteria
  Bacterial resistance: Kanamycin, 50 μg/mL
  Growth temperature: 37°C
  Growth strain: ccdB Survival
  Copy number: Unknown
Gene/Insert
  Gene/Insert name: Cas9
  Species: S. pyogenes
  Mutation: plant-codon optimized with higher GC contents (62.5%) in the 5’ region (400 bp) and 54.2% overall GC content
  Promoter: cauliflower mosaic virus 35S promoter (P35S)
  Cloning method: Unknown
  Sequencing primers: 5′ M13pUC-Rev; 3′ NOSterm-R attgccaaatgtttgaacga
Terms and licenses: Academic/Nonprofit Terms; Industry Terms: Not Available to Industry
Depositor comments: Accession # KR029112 A fragment containing a modified ccdB flanked by two BsaI sites was cloned into the vectors to produce the CRISPR/Cas9 binary vectors. This can be used for inserting sgRNA cassette. Please see our published protocol for using these plasmids. Ma, X. and Liu, Y.-G. 2016. CRISPR/Cas9-based multiplex genome editing in monocot and dicot plants. Curr. Protoc. Mol. Biol. 115:31.6.1-31.6.21. http://onlinelibrary.wiley.com/doi/10.1002/cpmb.10/abstract doi: 10.1002/cpmb.10
How to cite: pYLCRISPR/Cas9P35S-N was a gift from Yao-Guang Liu (Addgene plasmid # 66191 ; http://n2t.net/addgene:66191 ; RRID:Addgene_66191)
